Addgene plasmid #233641: pAK004
Purpose: For bacterial expression of eSpCas9(1.1) c-terminally tagged with VitelloTagA.
Depositing lab: Zak Swartz. Depositing organization: Marine Biological Laboratory. Publication: VitelloTag: a tool for high-throughput cargo delivery into oocytes. Clarke DN, Kane A, Perillo M, Lowe CJ, Swartz SZ. Development. 2024 Oct 15;151(20):dev202857. doi: 10.1242/dev.202857. Epub 2024 Sep 14. PubMed 39171380.
Backbone
  Vector backbone: pRSETa
  Vector type: Bacterial Expression
Growth in bacteria
  Bacterial resistance: Ampicillin, 100 μg/mL
  Growth temperature: 37°C
  Growth strain: DH5alpha
  Copy number: Unknown
Gene/Insert
  Gene/Insert name: eSpCas9(1.1) with c-terminal VitelloTagA
  Tag / fusion protein: 6-His (N terminal on insert)
Terms and licenses: Academic/Nonprofit Terms; Industry Terms: Not Available to Industry
How to cite: pAK004 was a gift from Zak Swartz (Addgene plasmid # 233641 ; http://n2t.net/addgene:233641 ; RRID:Addgene_233641)
