[The description below was written by a language model from this plasmid's Addgene catalogue record and pLannotate feature annotations shown in this document.]
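Description:
pAK004 is a bacterial expression plasmid for producing recombinant eSpCas9(1.1), the enhanced-specificity variant of Streptococcus pyogenes Cas9, fused at its C-terminus to VitelloTagA and carrying an N-terminal 6xHis affinity tag. The catalogue lists the backbone as pRSETa. However, the annotated 9,004-nt sequence also shows pBR322-type elements: a bom mobility region, the rop gene, and two fragments of the tetracycline resistance gene with its tet promoter flanking the expression cassette. This layout resembles a pET-style vector, and the record does not explain the difference. The plasmid is propagated in E. coli through a ColE1/pMB1-family origin. Selection is with ampicillin via the bla β-lactamase gene under its own promoter; the interrupted TcR gene is not expected to be functional. Copy number is recorded as unknown, and the presence of rop would tend to moderate it.

The expression cassette is driven by a T7 promoter followed by the phage T7 gene 10 ribosome binding site, so expression requires a host that supplies T7 RNA polymerase. The open reading frame begins with the 6xHis tag and continues into the Cas9 coding sequence. Downstream of Cas9, the annotation detects only a partial TEV protease site match and a short match to a T7 gene 10B-derived solubility tag before the T7 terminator. VitelloTagA itself is not annotated as a named feature, though it presumably lies in this C-terminal region. According to the associated publication title, VitelloTag is a tool for high-throughput cargo delivery into oocytes. The purified His-tagged protein is therefore presumably intended as a Cas9 cargo for genome editing delivered into oocytes.
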