Features (pLannotate 1.2.2; 16 found; start..end, strand, type, name):
    104..208     +  promoter       AmpR promoter: bla
    209..1069    +  CDS            AmpR: β-lactamase; bla; confers resistance to ampicillin, carbenicillin, and related antibiotics
   1240..1828    +  rep_origin     ori: high-copy-number ColE1/pMB1/pBR322/pUC origin of replication
   2014..2153    -  misc_feature   bom: basis of mobility region from pBR322
   2255..2446    -  CDS            rop: Rop protein, which maintains plasmids at low copy number; rop
   2463..2843    +  CDS            YPB1_ECOLX: Protein predicted: Swiss-Prot protein existence level 4. From Escherichia coli.
   3085..3985    -  CDS            TcR (fragment): tetracycline efflux protein; tet; confers resistance to tetracycline
   4007..4025    +  promoter       T7 promoter: promoter for bacteriophage T7 RNA polymerase
   4114..4136    +  RBS            RBS: efficient ribosome binding site from bacteriophage T7 gene 10 (Olins and Rangwala, 1989)
   4156..4173    +  CDS            6xHis: 6xHis affinity tag
   4210..8313    +  CDS            Cas9: Cas9 (Csn1) endonuclease from the Streptococcus pyogenes Type II CRISPR/Cas system generates RNA-guided double strand breaks in DNA
   8368..8384    +  CDS            TEV site (fragment): tobacco etch virus (TEV) protease recognition and cleavage site
   8497..8546    +  CDS            SET1 (fragment): solubility-enhancement tag derived from T7 phage gene 10B
   8554..8601    +  terminator     T7 terminator: transcription terminator for bacteriophage T7 RNA polymerase
   8627..8919    -  CDS            TcR (fragment): tetracycline efflux protein; tet; confers resistance to tetracycline
   8967..8995    -  promoter       tet promoter: E. coli promoter for tetracycline efflux protein gene
>Addgene plasmid #233641 | pAK004 | addgene full sequence | sequence record 469021 | Addgene NGS Result
TTCTTGAAGACGAAAGGGCCTCGTGATACGCCTATTTTTATAGGTTAATGTCATGATAATAATGGTTTCT
TAGACGTCAGGTGGCACTTTTCGGGGAAATGTGCGCGGAACCCCTATTTGTTTATTTTTCTAAATACATT
CAAATATGTATCCGCTCATGAGACAATAACCCTGATAAATGCTTCAATAACATTGAAAAAGGAAGAGTAT
GAGTATTCAACATTTCCGTGTCGCCCTTATTCCCTTTTTTGCGGCATTTTGCCTTCCTGTTTTTGCTCAC
CCAGAAACGCTGGTGAAAGTAAAAGATGCTGAAGATCAGTTGGGTGCACGAGTGGGTTACATCGAACTGG
ATCTCAACAGCGGTAAGATCCTTGAGAGTTTTCGCCCCGAAGAACGTTTTCCAATGATGAGCACTTTTAA
AGTTATGCTATGTGGCGCGGTATTATCCCGTGTTGACGCCGGGCAAGAGCAACTCGGTCGCCGCATACAC
TATTCTCAGAATGACTTGGTTGAGTACTCACCAGTCACAGAAAAGCATCTTACGGATGGCATGACAGTAA
GAGAATTATGCAGTGCTGCCATAACCATGAGTGATAACACTGCGGCCAACTTACTTCTGACAACGATCGG
AGGACCGAAGGAGCTAACCGCTTTTTTGCACAACATGGGGGATCATGTAACTCGCCTTGATCGTTGGGAA
CCGGAGCTGAATGAAGCCATACCAAACGACGAGCGTGACACCACGATGCCTGCAGCAATGGCAACAACGT
TGCGCAAACTATTAACTGGCGAACTACTTACTCTAGCTTCCCGGCAACAATTAATAGACTGGATGGAGGC
GGATAAAGTTGCAGGACCACTTCTGCGCTCGGCCCTTCCGGCTGGCTGGTTTATTGCTGATAAATCTGGA
GCCGGTGAGCGTGGGTCTCGCGGTATCATTGCAGCACTGGGGCCAGATGGTAAGCCCTCCCGTATCGTAG
TTATCTACACGACGGGGAGTCAGGCAACTATGGATGAACGAAATAGACAGATCGCTGAGATAGGTGCCTC
ACTGATTAAGCATTGGTAACTGTCAGACCAAGTTTACTCATATATACTTTAGATTGATTTAAAACTTCAT
TTTTAATTTAAAAGGATCTAGGTGAAGATCCTTTTTGATAATCTCATGACCAAAATCCCTTAACGTGAGT
TTTCGTTCCACTGAGCGTCAGACCCCGTAGAAAAGATCAAAGGATCTTCTTGAGATCCTTTTTTTCTGCG
CGTAATCTGCTGCTTGCAAACAAAAAAACCACCGCTACCAGCGGTGGTTTGTTTGCCGGATCAAGAGCTA
CCAACTCTTTTTCCGAAGGTAACTGGCTTCAGCAGAGCGCAGATACCAAATACTGTCCTTCTAGTGTAGC
CGTAGTTAGGCCACCACTTCAAGAACTCTGTAGCACCGCCTACATACCTCGCTCTGCTAATCCTGTTACC
AGTGGCTGCTGCCAGTGGCGATAAGTCGTGTCTTACCGGGTTGGACTCAAGACGATAGTTACCGGATAAG
GCGCAGCGGTCGGGCTGAACGGGGGGTTCGTGCACACAGCCCAGCTTGGAGCGAACGACCTACACCGAAC
TGAGATACCTACAGCGTGAGCTATGAGAAAGCGCCACGCTTCCCGAAGGGAGAAAGGCGGACAGGTATCC
GGTAAGCGGCAGGGTCGGAACAGGAGAGCGCACGAGGGAGCTTCCAGGGGGAAACGCCTGGTATCTTTAT
AGTCCTGTCGGGTTTCGCCACCTCTGACTTGAGCGTCGATTTTTGTGATGCTCGTCAGGGGGGCGGAGCC
TATGGAAAAACGCCAGCAACGCGGCCTTTTTACGGTTCCTGGCCTTTTGCTGGCCTTTTGCTCACATGTT
CTTTCCTGCGTTATCCCCTGATTCTGTGGATAACCGTATTACCGCCTTTGAGTGAGCTGATACCGCTCGC
CGCAGCCGAACGACCGAGCGCAGCGAGTCAGTGAGCGAGGAAGCGGAAGAGCGCCTGATGCGGTATTTTC
TCCTTACGCATCTGTGCGGTATTTCACACCGCAATGGTGCACTCTCAGTACAATCTGCTCTGATGCCGCA
TAGTTAAGCCAGTATACACTCCGCTATCGCTACGTGACTGGGTCATGGCTGCGCCCCGACACCCGCCAAC
ACCCGCTGACGCGCCCTGACGGGCTTGTCTGCTCCCGGCATCCGCTTACAGACAAGCTGTGACCGTCTCC
GGGAGCTGCATGTGTCAGAGGTTTTCACCGTCATCACCGAAACGCGCGAGGCAGCTGCGGTAAAGCTCAT
CAGCGTGGTCGTGAAGCGATTCACAGATGTCTGCCTGTTCATCCGCGTCCAGCTCGTTGAGTTTCTCCAG
AAGCGTTAATGTCTGGCTTCTGATAAAGCGGGCCATGTTAAGGGCGGTTTTTTCCTGTTTGGTCACTGAT
GCCTCCGTGTAAGGGGGATTTCTGTTCATGGGGGTAATGATACCGATGAAACGAGAGAGGATGCTCACGA
TACGGGTTACTGATGATGAACATGCCCGGTTACTGGAACGTTGTGAGGGTAAACAACTGGCGGTATGGAT
GCGGCGGGACCAGAGAAAAATCACTCAGGGTCAATGCCAGCGCTTCGTTAATACAGATGTAGGTGTTCCA
CAGGGTAGCCAGCAGCATCCTGCGATGCAGATCCGGAACATAATGGTGCAGGGCGCTGACTTCCGCGTTT
CCAGACTTTACGAAACACGGAAACCGAAGACCATTCATGTTGTTGCTCAGGTCGCAGACGTTTTGCAGCA
GCAGTCGCTTCACGTTCGCTCGCGTATCGGTGATTCATTCTGCTAACCAGTAAGGCAACCCCGCCAGCCT
AGCCGGGTCCTCAACGACAGGAGCACGATCATGCGCACCCGTGGCCAGGACCCAACGCTGCCCGAGATGC
GCCGCGTGCGGCTGCTGGAGATGGCGGACGCGATGGATATGTTCTGCCAAGGGTTGGTTTGCGCATTCAC
AGTTCTCCGCAAGAATTGATTGGCTCCAATTCTTGGAGTGGTGAATCCGTTAGCGAGGTGCCGCCGGCTT
CCATTCAGGTCGAGGTGGCCCGGCTCCATGCACCGCGACGCAACGCGGGGAGGCAGACAAGGTATAGGGC
GGCGCCTACAATCCATGCCAACCCGTTCCATGTGCTCGCCGAGGCGGCATAAATCGCCGTGACGATCAGC
GGTCCAATGATCGAAGTTAGGCTGGTAAGAGCCGCGAGCGATCCTTGAAGCTGTCCCTGATGGTCGTCAT
CTACCTGCCTGGACAGCATGGCCTGCAACGCGGGCATCCCGATGCCGCCGGAAGCGAGAAGAATCATAAT
GGGGAAGGCCATCCAGCCTCGCGTCGCGAACGCCAGCAAGACGTAGCCCAGCGCGTCGGCCGCCATGCCG
GCGATAATGGCCTGCTTCTCGCCGAAACGTTTGGTGGCGGGACCAGTGACGAAGGCTTGAGCGAGGGCGT
GCAAGATTCCGAATACCGCAAGCGACAGGCCGATCATCGTCGCGCTCCAGCGAAAGCGGTCCTCGCCGAA
AATGACCCAGAGCGCTGCCGGCACCTGTCCTACGAGTTGCATGATAAAGAAGACAGTCATAAGTGCGGCG
ACGATAGTCATGCCCCGCGCCCACCGGAAGGAGCTGACTGGGTTGAAGGCTCTCAAGGGCATCGGTCGAC
GCTCTCCCTTATGCGACTCCTGCATTAGGAAGCAGCCCAGTAGTAGGTTGAGGCCGTTGAGCACCGCCGC
CGCAAGGAATGGTGCATGCAAGGAGATGGCGCCCAACAGTCCCCCGGCCACGGGGCCTGCCACCATACCC
ACGCCGAAACAAGCGCTCATGAGCCCGAAGTGGCGAGCCCGATCTTCCCCATCGGTGATGTCGGCGATAT
AGGCGCCAGCAACCGCACCTGTGGCGCCGGTGATGCCGGCCACGATGCGTCCGGCGTAGAGGATCGAGAT
CTCGATCCCGCGAAATTAATACGACTCACTATAGGGAGACCACAACGGTTTCCCTCTAGTGCCGGCTCCG
GAGAGCTCTTTAATTAAGCGGCCGCCCTGCAGGACTCGAGTTCTAGAAATAATTTTGTTTAACTTTAAGA
AGGAGATATACATATGAAATCTTCTCACCATCACCATCACCATGGTTCTTCTATGGCTCCAAAGAAGAAG
CGGAAGGTCATGGATAAGAAATACTCAATAGGCTTAGATATCGGCACAAATAGCGTCGGATGGGCGGTGA
TCACTGATGAATATAAGGTTCCGTCTAAAAAGTTCAAGGTTCTGGGAAATACAGACCGCCACAGTATCAA
AAAAAATCTTATAGGGGCTCTTTTATTTGACAGTGGAGAGACAGCGGAAGCGACTCGTCTCAAACGGACA
GCTCGTAGAAGGTATACACGTCGGAAGAATCGTATTTGTTATCTACAGGAGATTTTTTCAAATGAGATGG
CGAAAGTAGATGATAGTTTCTTTCATCGACTTGAAGAGTCTTTTTTGGTGGAAGAAGACAAGAAGCATGA
ACGTCATCCTATTTTTGGAAATATAGTAGATGAAGTTGCTTATCATGAGAAATATCCAACTATCTATCAT
CTGCGAAAAAAATTGGTAGATTCTACTGATAAAGCGGATTTGCGCTTAATCTATTTGGCCTTAGCGCATA
TGATTAAGTTTCGTGGTCATTTTTTGATTGAGGGAGATTTAAATCCTGATAATAGTGATGTGGACAAACT
ATTTATCCAGTTGGTACAAACCTACAATCAATTATTTGAAGAAAACCCTATTAACGCAAGTGGAGTAGAT
GCTAAAGCGATTCTTTCTGCACGATTGAGTAAATCAAGACGATTAGAAAATCTCATTGCTCAGCTCCCCG
GTGAGAAGAAAAATGGCTTATTTGGGAATCTCATTGCTTTGTCATTGGGTTTGACCCCTAATTTTAAATC
AAATTTTGATTTGGCAGAAGATGCTAAATTACAGCTTTCAAAAGATACTTACGATGATGATTTAGATAAT
TTATTGGCGCAAATTGGAGATCAATATGCTGATTTGTTTTTGGCAGCTAAGAATTTATCAGATGCTATTT
TACTTTCAGATATCCTAAGAGTAAATACTGAAATAACTAAGGCTCCCCTATCAGCTTCAATGATTAAACG
CTACGATGAACATCATCAAGACTTGACTCTTTTAAAAGCTTTAGTTCGACAACAACTTCCAGAAAAGTAT
AAAGAAATCTTTTTTGATCAATCAAAAAACGGATATGCAGGTTATATTGATGGGGGAGCTAGCCAAGAAG
AATTTTATAAATTTATCAAACCAATTTTAGAAAAAATGGATGGTACTGAGGAATTATTGGTGAAACTAAA
TCGTGAAGATTTGCTGCGCAAGCAACGGACCTTTGACAACGGCTCTATTCCCCATCAAATTCACTTGGGT
GAGCTGCATGCTATTTTGAGAAGACAAGAAGACTTTTATCCATTTTTAAAAGACAATCGTGAGAAGATTG
AAAAAATCTTGACTTTTCGAATTCCTTATTATGTTGGTCCATTGGCGCGTGGCAATAGTCGTTTTGCATG
GATGACTCGGAAGTCTGAAGAAACAATTACCCCATGGAATTTTGAAGAAGTTGTCGATAAAGGTGCTTCA
GCTCAATCATTTATTGAACGCATGACAAACTTTGATAAAAATCTTCCAAATGAAAAAGTACTACCAAAAC
ATAGTTTGCTTTATGAGTATTTTACGGTTTATAACGAATTGACAAAGGTCAAATATGTTACTGAAGGAAT
GCGAAAACCAGCATTTCTTTCAGGTGAACAGAAGAAAGCCATTGTTGATTTACTCTTCAAAACAAATCGA
AAAGTAACCGTTAAGCAATTAAAAGAAGATTATTTCAAAAAAATAGAATGTTTTGATAGTGTTGAAATTT
CAGGAGTTGAAGATAGATTTAATGCTTCATTAGGTACCTACCATGATTTGCTAAAAATTATTAAAGATAA
AGATTTTTTGGATAATGAAGAAAATGAAGATATCTTAGAGGATATTGTTTTAACATTGACCTTATTTGAA
GATAGGGAGATGATTGAGGAAAGACTTAAAACATATGCTCACCTCTTTGATGATAAGGTGATGAAACAGC
TTAAACGTCGCCGTTATACTGGTTGGGGACGTTTGTCTCGAAAATTGATTAATGGTATTAGGGATAAGCA
ATCTGGCAAAACAATATTAGATTTTTTGAAATCAGATGGTTTTGCCAATCGCAATTTTATGCAGCTGATC
CATGATGATAGTTTGACATTTAAAGAAGACATTCAAAAAGCACAAGTGTCTGGACAAGGCGATAGTTTAC
ATGAACATATTGCAAATTTAGCTGGTAGCCCTGCTATTAAAAAAGGTATTTTACAGACTGTAAAAGTTGT
TGATGAATTGGTCAAAGTAATGGGGCGGCATAAGCCAGAAAATATCGTTATTGAAATGGCACGTGAAAAT
CAGACAACTCAAAAGGGCCAGAAAAATTCGCGAGAGCGTATGAAACGAATCGAAGAAGGTATCAAAGAAT
TAGGAAGTCAGATTCTTAAAGAGCATCCTGTTGAAAATACTCAATTGCAAAATGAAAAGCTCTATCTCTA
TTATCTCCAAAATGGAAGAGACATGTATGTGGACCAAGAATTAGATATTAATCGTTTAAGTGATTATGAT
GTCGATCACATTGTTCCACAAAGTTTCCTTGCCGACGATTCAATAGACAATAAGGTCTTAACGCGTTCTG
ATAAAAATCGTGGTAAATCGGATAACGTTCCAAGTGAAGAAGTAGTCAAAAAGATGAAAAACTATTGGAG
ACAACTTCTAAACGCCAAGTTAATCACTCAACGTAAGTTTGATAATTTAACGAAAGCTGAACGTGGAGGT
TTGAGTGAACTTGATAAAGCTGGTTTTATCAAACGCCAATTGGTTGAAACTCGCCAAATCACTAAGCATG
TGGCACAAATTTTGGATAGTCGCATGAATACTAAATACGATGAAAATGATAAACTTATTCGAGAGGTTAA
AGTGATTACCTTAAAATCTAAATTAGTTTCTGACTTCCGAAAAGATTTCCAATTCTATAAAGTACGTGAG
ATTAACAATTACCATCATGCCCATGATGCGTATCTAAATGCCGTCGTTGGAACTGCTTTGATTAAGAAAT
ATCCAGCGCTTGAATCGGAGTTTGTCTATGGTGATTATAAAGTTTATGATGTTCGTAAAATGATTGCTAA
GTCTGAGCAAGAAATAGGCAAAGCAACCGCAAAATATTTCTTTTACTCTAATATCATGAACTTCTTCAAA
ACAGAAATTACACTTGCAAATGGAGAGATTCGCAAAGCCCCTCTAATCGAAACTAATGGGGAAACTGGAG
AAATTGTCTGGGATAAAGGGCGAGATTTTGCCACAGTGCGCAAAGTATTGTCCATGCCCCAAGTCAATAT
TGTCAAGAAAACAGAAGTACAGACAGGCGGATTCTCCAAGGAGTCAATTTTACCAAAAAGAAATTCGGAC
AAGCTTATTGCTCGTAAAAAAGACTGGGATCCAAAAAAATATGGTGGTTTTGATAGTCCAACGGTAGCTT
ATTCAGTCCTAGTGGTTGCTAAGGTGGAAAAAGGGAAATCGAAGAAGTTAAAATCCGTTAAAGAGTTACT
AGGGATCACAATTATGGAAAGAAGTTCCTTTGAAAAAAATCCGATTGACTTTTTAGAAGCTAAAGGATAT
AAGGAAGTTAAAAAAGACTTAATCATTAAACTACCTAAATATAGTCTTTTTGAGTTAGAAAACGGTCGTA
AACGGATGCTGGCTAGTGCCGGAGAATTACAAAAAGGAAATGAGCTGGCTCTGCCAAGCAAATATGTGAA
TTTTTTATATTTAGCTAGTCATTATGAAAAGTTGAAGGGTAGTCCAGAAGATAACGAACAAAAACAATTG
TTTGTGGAGCAGCATAAGCATTATTTAGATGAGATTATTGAGCAAATCAGTGAATTTTCTAAGCGTGTTA
TTTTAGCAGATGCCAATTTAGATAAAGTTCTTAGTGCATATAACAAACATAGAGACAAACCAATACGTGA
ACAAGCAGAAAATATTATTCATTTATTTACGTTGACGAATCTTGGAGCTCCCGCTGCTTTTAAATATTTT
GATACAACAATTGATCGTAAACGATATACGTCTACAAAAGAAGTTTTAGATGCCACTCTTATCCATCAAT
CCATCACTGGTCTTTATGAAACACGCATTGATTTGAGTCAGCTAGGAGGTGACAAGCGTCCTGCTGCTAC
TAAGAAAGCTGGTCAAGCTAAGAAAAAGAAAATCGAGGAAAACCTGTACTTCCAATCCAATAGTATAACC
ATCCACAGAAATACTCCGATTGGAAGTGGATAACGGATCCGCGATCGCGGCGCGCCACCTGGTGGCCGGC
CGGTACCACGCGTGCGCGCTGATCCGGCTGCTAACAAAGCCCGAAAGGAAGCTGAGTTGGCTGCTGCCAC
CGCTGAGCAATAACTAGCATAACCCCTTGGGGCCTCTAAACGGGTCTTGAGGGGTTTTTTGCTGAAAGGA
GGAACTATATCCGGATATCCACAGGACGGGTGTGGTCGCCATGATCGCGTAGTCGATAGTGGCTCCAAGT
AGCGAAGCGAGCAGGACTGGGCGGCGGCCAAAGCGGTCGGACAGTGCTCCGAGAACGGGTGCGCATAGAA
ATTGCATCAACGCATATAGCGCTAGCAGCACGCCATAGTGACTGGCGATGCTGTCGGAATGGACGATATC
CCGCAAGAGGCCCGGCAGTACCGGCATAACCAAGCCTATGCCTACAGCATCCAGGGTGACGGTGCCGAGG
ATGACGATGAGCGCATTGTTAGATTTCATACACGGTGCCTGACTGCGTTAGCAATTTAACTGTGATAAAC
TACCGCATTAAAGCTTATCGATGATAAGCTGTCAAACATGAGAA
